>Addgene plasmid #130228 | pRDAX-EMMI-026 mCherry(I-J)//Esp3I | depositor full sequence | sequence record 249606 | Full Sequence
CTTTGATTTTCTACCGAAGAAAGGCCCACCCGTGAAGGTGAGCCAGTGAGTTGATTGCAGTCCAGTTACG
CTGGAGTCTGAGGCTCGTCCTGAATGCGTCTCTGCGTCCGTGAGCAAGGGCGAGGAGGATAACATGGCCA
TCATCAAGGAGTTCATGCGCTTCAAGGTGCACATGGAGGGCTCCGTGAACGGCCACGAGTTCGAGATCGA
GGGCGAGGGCGAGGGCCGCCCCTACGAGGGCACCCAGACCGCCAAGCTGAAGGTGACCAAGGGTGGCCCC
CTGCCCTTCGCCTGGGACATCCTGTCCCCTCAGTTCATGTACGGCTCCAAGGCCTACGTGAAGCACCCCG
CCGACATCCCCGACTACTTGAAGCTGTCCTTCCCCGAGGGCTTCAAGTGGGAGCGCGTGATGAACTTCGA
GGACGGCGGCGTGGTGACCGTGACCCAGGACTCCTCCCTGCAGGACGGCGAGTTCATCTACAAGGTGAAG
CTGCGCGGCACCAACTTCCCCTCCGACGGCCCCGTAATGCAGAAGAAGACCATGGGCTGGGAGGCCTCCT
CCGAGCGGATGTACCCCGAGGACGGCGCCCTGAAGGGCGAGATCAAGCAGAGGCTGAAGCTGAAGGACGG
CGGCCACTACGACGCTGAGGTCAAGACCACCTACAAGGCCAAGAAGCCCGTGCAGCTGCCCGGCGCCTAC
AACGTCAACATCAAGTTGGACATCACCTCCCACAACGAGGACTACACCATCGTGGAACAGTACGAACGCG
CCGAGGGCCGCCACTCCACCGGCGGCATGGACGAGCTGTACAAGTAATGCTAGAGACGTTTAAATCATAC
CTGACCTCCATAGCAGAAAGTCAAAAGCCTCCGACCGGAGGCTTTTGACTTGATCGGCACGTAAGAGGTT
CCAACTTTCACCATAATGAAATAAGATCACTACCGGGCGTATTTTTTGAGTTATCGAGATTTTCAGGAGC
TAAGGAAGCTAAAATGAGCCATATTCAACGGGAAACGTCTTGCTCGAGGCCGCGATTAAATTCCAACATG
GATGCTGATTTATATGGGTATAAATGGGCTCGCGATAATGTCGGGCAATCAGGTGCGACAATCTATCGAT
TGTATGGGAAGCCCGATGCGCCAGAGTTGTTTCTGAAACATGGCAAAGGTAGCGTTGCCAATGATGTTAC
AGATGAGATGGTCAGGCTAAACTGGCTGACGGAATTTATGCCTCTTCCGACCATCAAGCATTTTATCCGT
ACTCCTGATGATGCATGGTTACTCACCACTGCGATCCCAGGGAAAACAGCATTCCAGGTATTAGAAGAAT
ATCCTGATTCAGGTGAAAATATTGTTGATGCGCTGGCAGTGTTCCTGCGCCGGTTGCATTCGATTCCTGT
TTGTAATTGTCCTTTTAACGGCGATCGCGTATTTCGCCTCGCTCAGGCGCAATCACGAATGAATAACGGT
TTGGTTGGTGCGAGTGATTTTGATGACGAGCGTAATGGCTGGCCTGTTGAACAAGTCTGGAAAGAAATGC
ATAAGCTTTTGCCATTCTCACCGGATTCAGTCGTCACTCATGGTGATTTCTCACTTGATAACCTTATTTT
TGACGAGGGGAAATTAATAGGTTGTATTGATGTTGGACGAGTCGGAATCGCAGACCGATACCAGGATCTT
GCCATCCTATGGAACTGCCTCGGTGAGTTTTCTCCTTCATTACAGAAACGGCTTTTTCAAAAATATGGTA
TTGATAATCCTGATATGAATAAATTGCAGTTTCACTTGATGCTCGATGAGTTTTTCTAATGAGGGCCCAA
ATGTAATCACCTGGCTCACCTTCGGGTGGGCCTTTCTGCGTTGCTGGCGTTTTTCCATAGGCTCCGCCCC
CCTGACGAGCATCACAAAAATCGATGCTCAAGTCAGAGGTGGCGAAACCCGACAGGACTATAAAGATACC
AGGCGTTTCCCCCTGGAAGCTCCCTCGTGCGCTCTCCTGTTCCGACCCTGCCGCTTACCGGATACCTGTC
CGCCTTTCTCCCTTCGGGAAGCGTGGCGCTTTCTCATAGCTCACGCTGTAGGTATCTCAGTTCGGTGTAG
GTCGTTCGCTCCAAGCTGGGCTGTGTGCACGAACCCCCCGTTCAGCCCGACCGCTGCGCCTTATCCGGTA
ACTATCGTCTTGAGTCCAACCCGGTAAGACACGACTTATCGCCACTGGCAGCAGCCACTGGTAACAGGAT
TAGCAGAGCGAGGTATGTAGGCGGTGCTACAGAGTTCTTGAAGTGGTGGCCTAACTACGGCTACACTAGA
AGAACAGTATTTGGTATCTGCGCTCTGCTGAAGCCAGTTACCTCGGAAAAAGAGTTGGTAGCTCTTGATC
CGGCAAACAAACCACCGCTGGTAGCGGTGGTTTTTTTGTTTGCAAGCAGCAGATTACGCGCAGAAAAAAA
GGATCTCAAGAAGATC
Features (pLannotate 1.2.2; 7 found; start..end, strand, type, name):
     15..44      -  terminator     T3Te terminator: phage T3 early transcription terminator
    110..816     +  CDS            mCherry (fragment): monomeric derivative of DsRed fluorescent protein (Shaner et al., 2004) mammalian codon-optimized
    859..890     +  terminator     tonB terminator: bidirectional E. coli tonB-P14 transcription terminator
    891..993     +  promoter       cat promoter: promoter of the E. coli cat gene encoding chloramphenicol acetyltransferase
    994..1809    +  CDS            KanR: aminoglycoside phosphotransferase; aph(3')-Ia; confers resistance to kanamycin in bacteria or G418 (Geneticin®) in eukaryotes
   1833..1860    +  terminator     T7Te terminator: phage T7 early transcription terminator
   1872..2459    -  rep_origin     ori: high-copy-number ColE1/pMB1/pBR322/pUC origin of replication
