[The description below was written by a language model from this plasmid's Addgene catalogue record and pLannotate feature annotations shown in this document.]
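Description:
pRDAX-EMMI-026 mCherry(I-J)//Esp3I is a small (about 2.5 kb) synthetic-biology part plasmid deposited as an extension to the EMMA modular assembly toolkit. It sits on a custom-built minimal backbone that is propagated in E. coli from a high-copy ColE1/pUC-type origin and selected with kanamycin. The resistance gene is an aph(3')-Ia aminoglycoside phosphotransferase driven by the cat promoter. The part and the marker are insulated by short transcription terminators: the phage T3 early terminator upstream of the insert, a bidirectional tonB terminator between insert and marker, and the phage T7 early terminator after KanR. These limit read-through into or out of the stored part.

The payload is a mammalian codon-optimised mCherry coding sequence, the monomeric red fluorescent protein derived from DsRed. The annotation software scores it as a fragment, so it may not match the full reference coding sequence, for example through trimmed or altered ends, though the record does not specify this. No promoter, polyadenylation signal or other eukaryotic regulatory element is annotated around it, so the plasmid is a donor of a coding part rather than an expression vector. The name suggests that the part occupies the I-to-J position of the assembly scheme and is released with the type IIS enzyme Esp3I, which would leave position-specific overhangs for ordered one-pot assembly with other parts into a mammalian expression construct. However, the cloning sites themselves are recorded as unknown. The catalogue lists mouse as the insert species, which does not match the origin of mCherry and may instead reflect the intended host. Beyond extending the kit, no specific application is stated.
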