Addgene plasmid #130228: pRDAX-EMMI-026 mCherry(I-J)//Esp3I
Purpose: EMMA Kit # 1000000119 extension
Depositing lab: Gary Lewin. Depositing organization: Max-Delbrueck-Centrum fuer Molekulare Medizin (MDC).
Backbone
  Vector backbone: custom built
  Vector type: Synthetic Biology
Growth in bacteria
  Bacterial resistance: Kanamycin, 50 μg/mL
  Growth temperature: 37°C
  Growth strain: DH5alpha
  Copy number: High Copy
Gene/Insert
  Gene/Insert name: mCherry
  Species: M. musculus (mouse)
  Cloning method: Restriction Enzyme; 5′ cloning site unknown (unknown if destroyed); 3′ cloning site unknown (unknown if destroyed)
Terms and licenses: Academic/Nonprofit Terms; Industry Terms: Not Available to Industry
How to cite: pRDAX-EMMI-026 mCherry(I-J)//Esp3I was a gift from Gary Lewin (Addgene plasmid # 130228 ; http://n2t.net/addgene:130228 ; RRID:Addgene_130228)
